Addgene plasmid #32001: mCherry-SEpHluorin
Depositing lab: Sergio Grinstein. Depositing organization: Hospital for Sick Children. Publication: Amiloride inhibits macropinocytosis by lowering submembranous pH and preventing Rac1 and Cdc42 signaling. Koivusalo M, Welch C, Hayashi H, Scott CC, Kim M, Alexander T, Touret N, Hahn KM, Grinstein S. J Cell Biol. 2010 Feb 22;188(4):547-63. Epub 2010 Feb 15. 10.1083/jcb.200908086 PubMed 20156964.
Backbone
  Vector backbone: pEGFP-N1
  Backbone manufacturer: Clontech
  Modifications to backbone: The EGFP coding region from the EGFP-N1 vector was replaced with a PCR product containing the SEpHluorin coding region flanked by BamHI and NotI restriction sites.
  Vector type: Mammalian Expression
Growth in bacteria
  Bacterial resistance: Kanamycin, 50 μg/mL
  Growth temperature: 37°C
  Growth strain: DH5alpha
  Copy number: Unknown
Gene/Insert
  Gene/Insert name: mCherry
  Insert size (bp): 902
  Tag / fusion protein: Superecliptic pHluorin (C terminal on backbone)
  Cloning method: Restriction Enzyme; 5′ cloning site EcoRI (not destroyed); 3′ cloning site BamHI (not destroyed)
  Sequencing primers: 5′ 5'd[CGTCGCCGTCCAGCTCGACCAG]3'
Terms and licenses: Academic/Nonprofit Terms; Industry Terms: Not Available to Industry
How to cite: mCherry-SEpHluorin was a gift from Sergio Grinstein (Addgene plasmid # 32001 ; http://n2t.net/addgene:32001 ; RRID:Addgene_32001)
