[The description below was written by a language model from this plasmid's Addgene catalogue record and pLannotate feature annotations shown in this document.]
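Description:
mCherry-SEpHluorin is a mammalian expression plasmid built on the Clontech pEGFP-N1 backbone, in which the EGFP coding region was replaced by superecliptic pHluorin (inserted between BamHI and NotI) and mCherry was then cloned upstream between the EcoRI and BamHI sites. The result is a single open reading frame encoding a tandem fusion with mCherry at the N terminus and superecliptic pHluorin at the C terminus. Transcription is driven by the human cytomegalovirus immediate-early enhancer and promoter, a remnant of the multiple cloning site lies just upstream of mCherry, and the transcript ends at an SV40 polyadenylation signal.

The two fluorophores work together as a ratiometric pH reporter. Superecliptic pHluorin is a GFP variant that fluoresces strongly at neutral pH and is nearly dark under acidic conditions, whereas mCherry is a monomeric red protein with low acid sensitivity and so provides a largely pH-independent reference signal. The associated publication concerns submembranous pH changes during macropinocytosis, which fits use of the fusion for measuring intracellular pH in living cells. The record lists no targeting sequence in this construct.

The plasmid replicates in E. coli from a high-copy ColE1/pUC-type origin and also carries an f1 origin for single-stranded DNA production. A Tn5 NeoR/KanR cassette provides kanamycin selection in bacteria through a bacterial bla-type promoter. In mammalian cells the same cassette confers G418 resistance through the SV40 enhancer/early promoter and an HSV TK polyadenylation signal. The short ble, bGH poly(A) and large T antigen fragments in the annotation appear to be backbone remnants rather than functional elements.
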