Features (pLannotate 1.2.2; 15 found; start..end, strand, type, name):
    293..397     -  promoter       AmpR promoter: bla
    424..852     +  rep_origin     f1 ori (sequence partly withheld): f1 bacteriophage origin of replication; arrow indicates direction of (+) strand synthesis
    886..1007    -  polyA_signal   SV40 poly(A) signal: SV40 polyadenylation signal
   1030..1113    -  CDS            large T antigen (fragment): large T antigen from SV40 (simian virus 40)
   1130..1846    -  CDS            superecliptic pHluorin: pH-sensitive mutant of green fluorescent protein (Ng et al., 2002) excited strongly by blue light at neutral pH but minimally fluorescent at acidic pH
   1859..2566    -  CDS            mCherry: mCherry is a basic (constitutively fluorescent) red fluorescent protein published in 2004, derived from Discosoma sp.. It is reported to be a very rapidly-maturing monomer with low acid sensitivity.
   2569..2612    -  misc_feature   MCS (fragment): multiple cloning site
   2635..2838    -  promoter       CMV promoter: human cytomegalovirus (CMV) immediate early promoter
   2839..3142    -  enhancer       CMV enhancer: human cytomegalovirus immediate early enhancer
   3317..3905    -  rep_origin     ori: high-copy-number ColE1/pMB1/pBR322/pUC origin of replication
   4127..4143    +  polyA_signal   bGH poly(A) signal (fragment): bovine growth hormone polyadenylation signal
   4234..4281    -  polyA_signal   HSV TK poly(A) signal: herpes simplex virus thymidine kinase polyadenylation signal (Cole and Stacy, 1985)
   4340..4492    -  CDS            ble (fragment): BLE_KLEPN - Experimental evidence at protein level: Swiss-Prot protein existence level 1. Binding protein with a strong affinity to the bleomycin family of antibiotics. Binds to CL990; an antimitotic-antibiotic compound. From Klebsiella pneumoniae.
   4513..5307    -  CDS            NeoR/KanR: aminoglycoside phosphotransferase from Tn5; aph(3')-II (or nptII); confers resistance to neomycin, kanamycin, and G418 (Geneticin®)
   5342..291     -  promoter       SV40 promoter (across the origin): SV40 enhancer and early promoter
>Addgene plasmid #32001 | mCherry-SEpHluorin | addgene full sequence | sequence record 354454 | Addgene NGS Result
GCCTCGGCCTCTGCATAAATAAAAAAAATTAGTCAGCCATGGGGCGGAGAATGGGCGGAACTGGGCGGAG
TTAGGGGCGGGATGGGCGGAGTTAGGGGCGGGACTATGGTTGCTGACTAATTGAGATGCATGCTTTGCAT
ACTTCTGCCTGCTGGGGAGCCTGGGGACTTTCCACACCTGGTTGCTGACTAATTGAGATGCATGCTTTGC
ATACTTCTGCCTGCTGGGGAGCCTGGGGACTTTCCACACCCTAACTGACACACATTCCACAGCTGGTTCT
TTCCGCCTCAGGACTCTTCCTTTTTCAATATTATTGAAGCATTTATCAGGGTTATTGTCTCATGAGCGGA
TACATATTTGAATGTATTTAGAAAAATAAACAAATAGGGGTTCCGCGCACATTTCCCCGAAAAGTGCCAC
CTG
[124 nt withheld, positions 424-547]
C
[91 nt withheld, positions 549-639]
A
[49 nt withheld, positions 641-689]
CCTTTGACGTTGGAGTCCACGTTCTTT
[37 nt withheld, positions 717-753]
ACCCTATCTCGGTCTATTCTTTTGATTTATAAGGGATTTTGCCGATTTCGGCCTATTGGTTAAAAAATGA
GCTGATTTAACAAAAATTTAACGCGAATTTTAACAAAATATTAACGCTTACAATTTACGCCTTAAGATAC
ATTGATGAGTTTGGACAAACCACAACTAGAATGCAGTGAAAAAAATGCTTTATTTGTGAAATTTGTGATG
CTATTGCTTTATTTGTAACCATTATAAGCTGCAATAAACAAGTTAACAACAACAATTGCATTCATTTTAT
GTTTCAGGTTCAGGGGGAGGTGTGGGAGGTTTTTTAAAGCAAGTAAAACCTCTACAAATGTGGTATGGCT
GATTATGATCTAGAGTCGCGGCCGCTTTATTTGTATAGTTCATCCATGCCATGTGTAATCCCAGCAGCTG
TTACAAACTCAAGAAGGACCATGTGGTCTCTCTTTTCGTTGGGATCTTTCGAAAGAGTAGAAGTTGTAAA
CAGGTAATGGTTGTCTGGTAAAAGGACGGGCCCATCGCCAATTGGAGTATTTTGTTGATAATGGTCTGCT
AGTTGAACGCCTCCATCTTCAATGTTGTGTCTAATTTTGAAGTTAGCTTTGATTCCATTCTTTTGTTTGT
CTGCCATGATGTACACCTGGTGATCGTTATAGTTGTATTCCAATTTGTGTCCAAGAATGTTTCCATCTTC
TTTAAAATCAATACCTTTTAACTCGATTCTATTAACAAGGGTATCACCTTCAAACTTGACTTCAGCACGT
GTCTTGTAGTTCCCGTCATCTTTGAAAAATATAGTTCTTTCCTGTACATAACCTTCGGGCATGGCACTCT
TGAAAAAGTCATGCCGTTTCATATGATCTGGGTATCTTGAAAAGCATTGAACACCATAAGTTAAAGTAGT
GACAAGTGTTGGCCAAGGAACAGGTAGTTTTCCAGTAGTGCAAATAAATTTAAGGGTAAGTTTTCCGTAT
GTTGCATCACCTTCACCCTCTCCACTGACAGAAAATTTGTGCCCATTAACATCACCATCTAATTCAACAA
GAATTGGGACAACTCCAGTGAAAAGTTCTTCTCCTTTACTCATGGTGGCGGATCCCTTGTACAGCTCGTC
CATGCCGCCGGTGGAGTGGCGGCCCTCGGCGCGTTCGTACTGTTCCACGATGGTGTAGTCCTCGTTGTGG
GAGGTGATGTCCAACTTGATGTTGACGTTGTAGGCGCCGGGCAGCTGCACGGGCTTCTTGGCCTTGTAGG
TGGTCTTGACCTCAGCGTCGTAGTGGCCGCCGTCCTTCAGCTTCAGCCTCTGCTTGATCTCGCCCTTCAG
GGCGCCGTCCTCGGGGTACATCCGCTCGGAGGAGGCCTCCCAGCCCATGGTCTTCTTCTGCATTACGGGG
CCGTCGGAGGGGAAGTTGGTGCCGCGCAGCTTCACCTTGTAGATGAACTCGCCGTCCTGCAGGGAGGAGT
CCTGGGTCACGGTCACCACGCCGCCGTCCTCGAAGTTCATCACGCGCTCCCACTTGAAGCCCTCGGGGAA
GGACAGCTTCAAGTAGTCGGGGATGTCGGCGGGGTGCTTCACGTAGGCCTTGGAGCCGTACATGAACTGA
GGGGACAGGATGTCCCAGGCGAAGGGCAGGGGGCCACCCTTGGTCACCTTCAGCTTGGCGGTCTGGGTGC
CCTCGTAGGGGCGGCCCTCGCCCTCGCCCTCGATCTCGAACTCGTGGCCGTTCACGGAGCCCTCCATGTG
CACCTTGAAGCGCATGAACTCCTTGATGATGGCCATGTTATCCTCCTCGCCCTTGCTCACCATGGGAATT
CGAAGCTTGAGCTCGAGATCTGAGTCCGGTAGCGCTAGCGGATCTGACGGTTCACTAAACCAGCTCTGCT
TATATAGACCTCCCACCGTACACGCCTACCGCCCATTTGCGTCAATGGGGCGGAGTTGTTACGACATTTT
GGAAAGTCCCGTTGATTTTGGTGCCAAAACAAACTCCCATTGACGTCAATGGGGTGGAGACTTGGAAATC
CCCGTGAGTCAAACCGCTATCCACGCCCATTGATGTACTGCCAAAACCGCATCACCATGGTAATAGCGAT
GACTAATACGTAGATGTACTGCCAAGTAGGAAAGTCCCATAAGGTCATGTACTGGGCATAATGCCAGGCG
GGCCATTTACCGTCATTGACGTCAATAGGGGGCGTACTTGGCATATGATACACTTGATGTACTGCCAAGT
GGGCAGTTTACCGTAAATACTCCACCCATTGACGTCAATGGAAAGTCCCTATTGGCGTTACTATGGGAAC
ATACGTCATTATTGACGTCAATGGGCGGGGGTCGTTGGGCGGTCAGCCAGGCGGGCCATTTACCGTAAGT
TATGTAACGCGGAACTCCATATATGGGCTATGAACTAATGACCCCGTAATTGATTACTATTAATAACTAA
TGCATGGCGGTAATACGGTTATCCACAGAATCAGGGGATAACGCAGGAAAGAACATGTGAGCAAAAGGCC
AGCAAAAGGCCAGGAACCGTAAAAAGGCCGCGTTGCTGGCGTTTTTCCATAGGCTCCGCCCCCCTGACGA
GCATCACAAAAATCGACGCTCAAGTCAGAGGTGGCGAAACCCGACAGGACTATAAAGATACCAGGCGTTT
CCCCCTGGAAGCTCCCTCGTGCGCTCTCCTGTTCCGACCCTGCCGCTTACCGGATACCTGTCCGCCTTTC
TCCCTTCGGGAAGCGTGGCGCTTTCTCATAGCTCACGCTGTAGGTATCTCAGTTCGGTGTAGGTCGTTCG
CTCCAAGCTGGGCTGTGTGCACGAACCCCCCGTTCAGCCCGACCGCTGCGCCTTATCCGGTAACTATCGT
CTTGAGTCCAACCCGGTAAGACACGACTTATCGCCACTGGCAGCAGCCACTGGTAACAGGATTAGCAGAG
CGAGGTATGTAGGCGGTGCTACAGAGTTCTTGAAGTGGTGGCCTAACTACGGCTACACTAGAAGAACAGT
ATTTGGTATCTGCGCTCTGCTGAAGCCAGTTACCTTCGGAAAAAGAGTTGGTAGCTCTTGATCCGGCAAA
CAAACCACCGCTGGTAGCGGTGGTTTTTTTGTTTGCAAGCAGCAGATTACGCGCAGAAAAAAAGGATCTC
AAGAAGATCCTTTGATCTTTTCTACGGGGTCTGACGCTCAGTGGAACGAAAACTCACGTTAAGGGATTTT
GGTCATGAGATTATCAAAAAGGATCTTCACCTAGATCCTTTTAAATTAAAAATGAAGTTTTAAATCAATC
TAAAGTATATATGAGTAACCTGAGGCTATGGCAGGGCCTGCCGCCCCGACGTTGGCTGCGAGCCCTGGGC
CTTCACCCGAACTTGGGGGGTGGGGTGGGGAAAAGGAAGAAACGCGGGCGTATTGGCCCCAATGGGGTCT
CGGTGGGGTATCGACAGAGTGCCAGCCCTGGGACCGAACCCCGCGTTTATGAACAAACGACCCAACACCG
TGCGTTTTATTCTGTCTTTTTATTGCCGTCATAGCGCGGGTTCCTTCCGGTATTGTCTCCTTCCGTGTTT
CAGTTAGCCTCCCCCTAGGGTGGGCGAAGAACTCCAGCATGAGATCCCCGCGCTGGAGGATCATCCAGCC
GGCGTCCCGGAAAACGATTCCGAAGCCCAACCTTTCATAGAAGGCGGCGGTGGAATCGAAATCTCGTGAT
GGCAGGTTGGGCGTCGCTTGGTCGGTCATTTCGAACCCCAGAGTCCCGCTCAGAAGAACTCGTCAAGAAG
GCGATAGAAGGCGATGCGCTGCGAATCGGGAGCGGCGATACCGTAAAGCACGAGGAAGCGGTCAGCCCAT
TCGCCGCCAAGCTCTTCAGCAATATCACGGGTAGCCAACGCTATGTCCTGATAGCGGTCCGCCACACCCA
GCCGGCCACAGTCGATGAATCCAGAAAAGCGGCCATTTTCCACCATGATATTCGGCAAGCAGGCATCGCC
ATGGGTCACGACGAGATCCTCGCCGTCGGGCATGCTCGCCTTGAGCCTGGCGAACAGTTCGGCTGGCGCG
AGCCCCTGATGCTCTTCGTCCAGATCATCCTGATCGACAAGACCGGCTTCCATCCGAGTACGTGCTCGCT
CGATGCGATGTTTCGCTTGGTGGTCGAATGGGCAGGTAGCCGGATCAAGCGTATGCAGCCGCCGCATTGC
ATCAGCCATGATGGATACTTTCTCGGCAGGAGCAAGGTGAGATGACAGGAGATCCTGCCCCGGCACTTCG
CCCAATAGCAGCCAGTCCCTTCCCGCTTCAGTGACAACGTCGAGCACAGCTGCGCAAGGAACGCCCGTCG
TGGCCAGCCACGATAGCCGCGCTGCCTCGTCTTGCAGTTCATTCAGGGCACCGGACAGGTCGGTCTTGAC
AAAAAGAACCGGGCGCCCCTGCGCTGACAGCCGGAACACGGCGGCATCAGAGCAGCCGATTGTCTGTTGT
GCCCAGTCATAGCCGAATAGCCTCTCCACCCAAGCGGCCGGAGAACCTGCGTGCAATCCATCTTGTTCAA
TCATGCGAAACGATCCTCATCCTGTCTCTTGATCGATCTTTGCAAAAGCCTAGGCCTCCAAAAAAGCCTC
CTCACTACTTCTGGAATAGCTCAGAGGCCGAGGCG
