>Addgene plasmid #32001 | mCherry-SEpHluorin | addgene partial sequence | sequence record 38825 | mCherry-F 5'-ccccgtaatgcagaagaaga-3'
GCGGATGTACCCCGAGGACGGCGCCCTGAAGGGCGAGATCAAGCAGAGGCTGAAGCTGAAGGACGGCGGC
CACTACGACGCTGAGGTCAAGACCACCTACAAGGCCAAGAAGCCCGTGCAGCTGCCCGGCGCCTACAACG
TCAACATCAAGTTGGACATCACCTCCCACAACGAGGACTACACCATCGTGGAACAGTACGAACGCGCCGA
GGGCCGCCACTCCACCGGCGGCATGGACGAGCTGTACAAGGGATCCGCCACCATGAGTAAAGGAGAAGAA
CTTTTCACTGGAGTTGTCCCAATTCTTGTTGAATTAGATGGTGATGTTAATGGGCACAAATTTTCTGTCA
GTGGAGAGGGTGAAGGTGATGCAACATACGGAAAACTTACCCTTAAATTTATTTGCACTACTGGAAAACT
ACCTGTTCCTTGGCCAACACTTGTCACTACTTTAACTTATGGTGTTCAATGCTTTTCAAGATACCCAGAT
CATATGAAACGGCATGACTTTTTCAAGAGTGCCATGCCCGAAGGTTATGTACAGGAAAGAACTATATTTT
TCAAAGATGACGGGAACTACAAGACACGTGCTGAAGTCAAGTTTGAAGGTGATACCCTTGTTAATAGAAT
CGAGTTAAAAGGTATTGATTTTAAAGAAGATGGAAACATTCTTGGACACAAATTGGAATACAACTATAAC
GATCACCAGGTGTACATCATGGCAGACAAACAAAAGAATGGAATCAAAGCTAACTTCAAAATTAGACACA
ACATTGAAGATGGAGGCGTTCAACTAGCAGACCATTATCAACAAAATACTCCAATTGGCGATGGGCCCGT
CCTTTTACCAGACAACCATTACCTGTTTACAACTTCTACTCTTTCGAAAGATCCCAACGAAAAGAGAGAC
CACATGGTCCTTCTTGAGTTTGTAACAGCTGCTGGGATTA
