>Addgene plasmid #32001 | mCherry-SEpHluorin | addgene partial sequence | sequence record 38826 | CMV-F 5'-CGCAAATGGGCGGTAGGCGTG-3'
AGAGCTGGTTTAGTGAACCGTCAGATCCGCTAGCGCTACCGGACTCAGATCTCGAGCTCAAGCTTCGAAT
TCCCATGGTGAGCAAGGGCGAGGAGGATAACATGGCCATCATCAAGGAGTTCATGCGCTTCAAGGTGCAC
ATGGAGGGCTCCGTGAACGGCCACGAGTTCGAGATCGAGGGCGAGGGCGAGGGCCGCCCCTACGAGGGCA
CCCAGACCGCCAAGCTGAAGGTGACCAAGGGTGGCCCCCTGCCCTTCGCCTGGGACATCCTGTCCCCTCA
GTTCATGTACGGCTCCAAGGCCTACGTGAAGCACCCCGCCGACATCCCCGACTACTTGAAGCTGTCCTTC
CCCGAGGGCTTCAAGTGGGAGCGCGTGATGAACTTCGAGGACGGCGGCGTGGTGACCGTGACCCAGGACT
CCTCCCTGCAGGACGGCGAGTTCATCTACAAGGTGAAGCTGCGCGGCACCAACTTCCCCTCCGACGGCCC
CGTAATGCAGAAGAAGACCATGGGCTGGGAGGCCTCCTCCGAGCGGATGTACCCCGAGGACGGCGCCCTG
AAGGGCGAGATCAAGCAGAGGCTGAAGCTGAAGGACGGCGGCCACTACGACGCTGAGGTCAAGACCACCT
ACAAGGCCAAGAAGCCCGTGCAGCTGCCCGGCGCCTACAACGTCAACATCAAGTTGGACATCACCTCCCA
CAACGAGGACTACACCATCGTGGAACAGTACGAACGCGCCGAGGGCCGCCACTCCACCGGCGGCATGGAC
GAGCTGTACAAGGGATCCGCCACCATGAGTAAAGGAGAAGAACTTTTCACTGGAGTTGTCCCAATTCTTG
TTGAATTAGATGGTGATGTTAATGGGCACAAATTTTCTGTCAGTGGAGAGGGTGAAGGTGATGCAACATA
CGGAAAACTTACCCTTAAATT
