>Addgene plasmid #32001 | mCherry-SEpHluorin | addgene partial sequence | sequence record 119129 | SV40pA-R 5'-GAAATTTGTGATGCTATTGC-3'
TGGGAGGTTTTTTAAAGCAAGTAAAACCTCTACAAATGTGGTATGGCTGATTATGATCTAGAGTCGCGGC
CGCTTTATTTGTATAGTTCATCCATGCCATGTGTAATCCCAGCAGCTGTTACAAACTCAAGAAGGACCAT
GTGGTCTCTCTTTTCGTTGGGATCTTTCGAAAGAGTAGAAGTTGTAAACAGGTAATGGTTGTCTGGTAAA
AGGACGGGCCCATCGCCAATTGGAGTATTTTGTTGATAATGGTCTGCTAGTTGAACGCCTCCATCTTCAA
TGTTGTGTCTAATTTTGAAGTTAGCTTTGATTCCATTCTTTTGTTTGTCTGCCATGATGTACACCTGGTG
ATCGTTATAGTTGTATTCCAATTTGTGTCCAAGAATGTTTCCATCTTCTTTAAAATCAATACCTTTTAAC
TCGATTCTATTAACAAGGGTATCACCTTCAAACTTGACTTCAGCACGTGTCTTGTAGTTCCCGTCATCTT
TGAAAAATATAGTTCTTTCCTGTACATAACCTTCGGGCATGGCACTCTTGAAAAAGTCATGCCGTTTCAT
ATGATCTGGGTATCTTGAAAAGCATTGAACACCATAAGTTAAAGTAGTGACAAGTGTTGGCCAAGGAACA
GGTAGTTTTCCAGTAGTGCAAATAAATTT
