>Addgene plasmid #32001 | mCherry-SEpHluorin | addgene partial sequence | sequence record 119130 | pCDHblast-5 5'-AAATGGGCGGTAGGCGTGT-3'
CAGATCCGCTAGCGCTACCGGACTCAGATCTCGAGCTCAAGCTTCGAATTCCCATGGTGAGCAAGGGCGA
GGAGGATAACATGGCCATCATCAAGGAGTTCATGCGCTTCAAGGTGCACATGGAGGGCTCCGTGAACGGC
CACGAGTTCGAGATCGAGGGCGAGGGCGAGGGCCGCCCCTACGAGGGCACCCAGACCGCCAAGCTGAAGG
TGACCAAGGGTGGCCCCCTGCCCTTCGCCTGGGACATCCTGTCCCCTCAGTTCATGTACGGCTCCAAGGC
CTACGTGAAGCACCCCGCCGACATCCCCGACTACTTGAAGCTGTCCTTCCCCGAGGGCTTCAAGTGGGAG
CGCGTGATGAACTTCGAGGACGGCGGCGTGGTGACCGTGACCCAGGACTCCTCCCTGCAGGACGGCGAGT
TCATCTACAAGGTGAAGCTGCGCGGCACCAACTTCCCCTCCGACGGCCCCGTAATGCAGAAGAAGACCAT
GGGCTGGGAGGCCTCCTCCGAGCGGATGTACCCCGAGGACGGCGCCCTGAAGGGCGAGATCAAGCAGAGG
CTGAAGCTGAAGGACGGCGGCCACTACGACGCTGAGGTCAAGACCACCTACAAGGCCAAGAAGCCCGTGC
AGCTGCCCGGCGCCTACAACGTCAACATCAAGTTGGACATCACCTCCCACAACGAGGACTACACCATCGT
GGAACAGTACGAACGCGCCGAGGGCCGCCACTCCACCGGCGGCATG
